>Addgene plasmid #205759 | pcDuex2-rScarlet | addgene full sequence | sequence record 405299 | Addgene NGS Result
GACGGATCGGGAGATCTCCCGATCCCCTATGGTGCACTCTCAGTACAATCTGCTCTGATGCCGCATAGTT
AAGCCAGTATCTGCTCCCTGCTTGTGTGTTGGAGGTCGCTGAGTAGTGCGCGAGCAAAATTTAAGCTACA
ACAAGGCAAGGCTTGACCGACAATTGCATGAAGAATCTGCTTAGGGTTAGGCGTTTTGCGCTGCTTCGCG
ATGTACGGGCCAGATATACGCGTTGACATTGATTATTGACTAGTTATTAATAGTAATCAATTACGGGGTC
ATTAGTTCATAGCCCATATATGGAGTTCCGCGTTACATAACTTACGGTAAATGGCCCGCCTGGCTGACCG
CCCAACGACCCCCGCCCATTGACGTCAATAATGACGTATGTTCCCATAGTAACGCCAATAGGGACTTTCC
ATTGACGTCAATGGGTGGAGTATTTACGGTAAACTGCCCACTTGGCAGTACATCAAGTGTATCATATGCC
AAGTACGCCCCCTATTGACGTCAATGACGGTAAATGGCCCGCCTGGCATTATGCCCAGTACATGACCTTA
TGGGACTTTCCTACTTGGCAGTACATCTACGTATTAGTCATCGCTATTACCATGGTGATGCGGTTTTGGC
AGTACATCAATGGGCGTGGATAGCGGTTTGACTCACGGGGATTTCCAAGTCTCCACCCCATTGACGTCAA
TGGGAGTTTGTTTTGGCACCAAAATCAACGGGACTTTCCAAAATGTCGTAACAACTCCGCCCCATTGACG
CAAATGGGCGGTAGGCGTGTACGGTGGGAGGTCTATATAAGCAGAGCTCTCTGGCTAACTAGAGAACCCA
CTGCTTACTGGTCCGGATTCAATTAATCATCGGCTCGTATAATATACCCGTTTTTTTGGGCTAGAAATAA
TTTTGTCTAACTTTAAGAAGGAGATATCTCGAGATGGTGAGCAAGGGCGAGGCAGTGATCAAGGAGTTCA
TGCGGTTCAAGGTGCACATGGAGGGCTCCATGAACTGCCACGAGTTCGAGATCGAGGGCGAGGGCGAGGG
CCACCCCTACGAGGGCACCCAGACCGCCAAGCTGAAGGTGACCAAGGGTGGCCCCCTGCCCTTCTCCTGG
GACATCCTGTCCCCTCAGTTCATGTACGGCTCCAGGGCCTTCACCAAGCACCCCGCCGACATCCCCGACT
ACTATAAGCAGTCCTTCCCCGAGGGCTTCAAGTGGGAGCGCGTGATGAACTTCGAGGACGGCGGCGCCGT
GACCGTGACCCAGGACACCTCCCTGGAGGACGGCACCCTGATCTACAAGGTGAAGCTCTGCGGCACCAAC
TTCCCTCCTGACGGCCCCGTAATGCAGAAGAAGACAATGGGCTGGTTCGCGAGCACCGAGCAGTTGTACC
CCGAGGACGGCGTGCTGAAGGGCCTTTCCAAGATGGCCCTGCGCCTGAAGGACGGCGGCCGCTACCTGGC
GGACTTCAAGACCACCTACAAGGCCAAGAAGCCCGTGCAGATGCCCGGCGCCTACAACGTCGACCGCAAG
TTGGACATCACCTCCCACAACGAGGACTACACCGTGGTGGAACAGTACGAACGCTCCGAGGGCCGCCACT
CCACCGGCGGCATGGACGAGCTGTACAAGTAATCTAGAGGGCCCGTTTAAACCCGCTGATCAGCCTCGAC
TGTGCCTTCTAGTTGCCAGCCATCTGTTGTTTGCCCCTCCCCCGTGCCTTCCTTGACCCTGGAAGGTGCC
ACTCCCACTGTCCTTTCCTAATAAAATGAGGAAATTGCATCGCATTGTCTGAGTAGGTGTCATTCTATTC
TGGGGGGTGGGGTGGGGCAGGACAGCAAGGGGGAGGATTGGGAAGACAATAGCAGGCATGCTGGGGATGC
GGTGGGCTCTATGGCTTCTGAGGCGGAAAGAACCAGCTGGGGCTCTAGGGGGTATCCCC
[124 nt withheld, positions 1950-2073]
C
[91 nt withheld, positions 2075-2165]
A
[49 nt withheld, positions 2167-2215]
CCTTTGACGTTGGAGTCCACGTTCTTT
[37 nt withheld, positions 2243-2279]
ACCCTATCTCGGTCTATTCTTTTGATTTATAAGGGATTTTGCCGATTTCGGCCTATTGGTTAAAAAATGA
GCTGATTTAACAAAAATTTAACGCGAATTAATTCTGTGGAATGTGTGTCAGTTAGGGTGTGGAAAGTCCC
CAGGCTCCCCAGCAGGCAGAAGTATGCAAAGCATGCATCTCAATTAGTCAGCAACCAGGTGTGGAAAGTC
CCCAGGCTCCCCAGCAGGCAGAAGTATGCAAAGCATGCATCTCAATTAGTCAGCAACCATAGTCCCGCCC
CTAACTCCGCCCATCCCGCCCCTAACTCCGCCCAGTTCCGCCCATTCTCCGCCCCATGGCTGACTAATTT
TTTTTATTTATGCAGAGGCCGAGGCCGCCTCTGCCTCTGAGCTATTCCAGAAGTAGTGAGGAGGCTTTTT
TGGAGGCCTAGGCTTTTGCAAAAAGCTCCCGGGAGCTTGTATATCCATTTTCGGATCTGATCAAGAGACA
GGATGAGGATCGTTTCGCATGATTGAACAAGATGGATTGCACGCAGGTTCTCCGGCCGCTTGGGTGGAGA
GGCTATTCGGCTATGACTGGGCACAACAGACAATCGGCTGCTCTGATGCCGCCGTGTTCCGGCTGTCAGC
GCAGGGGCGCCCGGTTCTTTTTGTCAAGACCGACCTGTCCGGTGCCCTGAATGAACTGCAGGACGAGGCA
GCGCGGCTATCGTGGCTGGCCACGACGGGCGTTCCTTGCGCAGCTGTGCTCGACGTTGTCACTGAAGCGG
GAAGGGACTGGCTGCTATTGGGCGAAGTGCCGGGGCAGGATCTCCTGTCATCTCACCTTGCTCCTGCCGA
GAAAGTATCCATCATGGCTGATGCAATGCGGCGGCTGCATACGCTTGATCCGGCTACCTGCCCATTCGAC
CACCAAGCGAAACATCGCATCGAGCGAGCACGTACTCGGATGGAAGCCGGTCTTGTCGATCAGGATGATC
TGGACGAAGAGCATCAGGGGCTCGCGCCAGCCGAACTGTTCGCCAGGCTCAAGGCGCGCATGCCCGACGG
CGAGGATCTCGTCGTGACCCATGGCGATGCCTGCTTGCCGAATATCATGGTGGAAAATGGCCGCTTTTCT
GGATTCATCGACTGTGGCCGGCTGGGTGTGGCGGACCGCTATCAGGACATAGCGTTGGCTACCCGTGATA
TTGCTGAAGAGCTTGGCGGCGAATGGGCTGACCGCTTCCTCGTGCTTTACGGTATCGCCGCTCCCGATTC
GCAGCGCATCGCCTTCTATCGCCTTCTTGACGAGTTCTTCTGAGCGGGACTCTGGGGTTCGAAATGACCG
ACCAAGCGACGCCCAACCTGCCATCACGAGATTTCGATTCCACCGCCGCCTTCTATGAAAGGTTGGGCTT
CGGAATCGTTTTCCGGGACGCCGGCTGGATGATCCTCCAGCGCGGGGATCTCATGCTGGAGTTCTTCGCC
CACCCCAACTTGTTTATTGCAGCTTATAATGGTTACAAATAAAGCAATAGCATCACAAATTTCACAAATA
AAGCATTTTTTTCACTGCATTCTAGTTGTGGTTTGTCCAAACTCATCAATGTATCTTATCATGTCTGTAT
ACCGTCGACCTCTAGCTAGAGCTTGGCGTAATCATGGTCATAGCTGTTTCCTGTGTGAAATTGTTATCCG
CTCACAATTCCACACAACATACGAGCCGGAAGCATAAAGTGTAAAGCCTGGGGTGCCTAATGAGTGAGCT
AACTCACATTAATTGCGTTGCGCTCACTGCCCGCTTTCCAGTCGGGAAACCTGTCGTGCCAGCTGCATTA
ATGAATCGGCCAACGCGCGGGGAGAGGCGGTTTGCGTATTGGGCGCTCTTCCGCTTCCTCGCTCACTGAC
TCGCTGCGCTCGGTCGTTCGGCTGCGGCGAGCGGTATCAGCTCACTCAAAGGCGGTAATACGGTTATCCA
CAGAATCAGGGGATAACGCAGGAAAGAACATGTGAGCAAAAGGCCAGCAAAAGGCCAGGAACCGTAAAAA
GGCCGCGTTGCTGGCGTTTTTCCATAGGCTCCGCCCCCCTGACGAGCATCACAAAAATCGACGCTCAAGT
CAGAGGTGGCGAAACCCGACAGGACTATAAAGATACCAGGCGTTTCCCCCTGGAAGCTCCCTCGTGCGCT
CTCCTGTTCCGACCCTGCCGCTTACCGGATACCTGTCCGCCTTTCTCCCTTCGGGAAGCGTGGCGCTTTC
TCATAGCTCACGCTGTAGGTATCTCAGTTCGGTGTAGGTCGTTCGCTCCAAGCTGGGCTGTGTGCACGAA
CCCCCCGTTCAGCCCGACCGCTGCGCCTTATCCGGTAACTATCGTCTTGAGTCCAACCCGGTAAGACACG
ACTTATCGCCACTGGCAGCAGCCACTGGTAACAGGATTAGCAGAGCGAGGTATGTAGGCGGTGCTACAGA
GTTCTTGAAGTGGTGGCCTAACTACGGCTACACTAGAAGAACAGTATTTGGTATCTGCGCTCTGCTGAAG
CCAGTTACCTTCGGAAAAAGAGTTGGTAGCTCTTGATCCGGCAAACAAACCACCGCTGGTAGCGGTGGTT
TTTTTGTTTGCAAGCAGCAGATTACGCGCAGAAAAAAAGGATCTCAAGAAGATCCTTTGATCTTTTCTAC
GGGGTCTGACGCTCAGTGGAACGAAAACTCACGTTAAGGGATTTTGGTCATGAGATTATCAAAAAGGATC
TTCACCTAGATCCTTTTAAATTAAAAATGAAGTTTTAAATCAATCTAAAGTATATATGAGTAAACTTGGT
CTGACAGTTACCAATGCTTAATCAGTGAGGCACCTATCTCAGCGATCTGTCTATTTCGTTCATCCATAGT
TGCCTGACTCCCCGTCGTGTAGATAACTACGATACGGGAGGGCTTACCATCTGGCCCCAGTGCTGCAATG
ATACCGCGAGACCCACGCTCACCGGCTCCAGATTTATCAGCAATAAACCAGCCAGCCGGAAGGGCCGAGC
GCAGAAGTGGTCCTGCAACTTTATCCGCCTCCATCCAGTCTATTAATTGTTGCCGGGAAGCTAGAGTAAG
TAGTTCGCCAGTTAATAGTTTGCGCAACGTTGTTGCCATTGCTACAGGCATCGTGGTGTCACGCTCGTCG
TTTGGTATGGCTTCATTCAGCTCCGGTTCCCAACGATCAAGGCGAGTTACATGATCCCCCATGTTGTGCA
AAAAAGCGGTTAGCTCCTTCGGTCCTCCGATCGTTGTCAGAAGTAAGTTGGCCGCAGTGTTATCACTCAT
GGTTATGGCAGCACTGCATAATTCTCTTACTGTCATGCCATCCGTAAGATGCTTTTCTGTGACTGGTGAG
TACTCAACCAAGTCATTCTGAGAATAGTGTATGCGGCGACCGAGTTGCTCTTGCCCGGCGTCAATACGGG
ATAATACCGCGCCACATAGCAGAACTTTAAAAGTGCTCATCATTGGAAAACGTTCTTCGGGGCGAAAACT
CTCAAGGATCTTACCGCTGTTGAGATCCAGTTCGATGTAACCCACTCGTGCACCCAACTGATCTTCAGCA
TCTTTTACTTTCACCAGCGTTTCTGGGTGAGCAAAAACAGGAAGGCAAAATGCCGCAAAAAAGGGAATAA
GGGCGACACGGAAATGTTGAATACTCATACTCTTCCTTTTTCAATATTATTGAAGCATTTATCAGGGTTA
TTGTCTCATGAGCGGATACATATTTGAATGTATTTAGAAAAATAAACAAATAGGGGTTCCGCGCACATTT
CCCCGAAAAGTGCCACCTGACGTC
Features (pLannotate 1.2.2; 21 found; start..end, strand, type, name):
     28..80      -  misc_feature   bom (fragment): basis of mobility region from pBR322
    235..614     +  enhancer       CMV enhancer: human cytomegalovirus immediate early enhancer
    615..818     +  promoter       CMV promoter: human cytomegalovirus (CMV) immediate early promoter
    814..847     +  LTR            5' LTR (truncated) (fragment): truncated 5' long terminal repeat (LTR) from HIV-1
    860..883     +  promoter       trc promoter (fragment): strong E. coli promoter; hybrid between the trp and lac UV5 promoters
    912..934     +  RBS            RBS: efficient ribosome binding site from bacteriophage T7 gene 10 (Olins and Rangwala, 1989)
    944..1639    +  CDS            mScarlet: bright monomeric red fluorescent protein evolved from a synthetic template (Bindels et al., 2016)
   1680..1904    +  polyA_signal   bGH poly(A) signal: bovine growth hormone polyadenylation signal
   1908..1929    +  promoter       SV40 promoter (fragment): SV40 enhancer and early promoter
   1950..2378    +  rep_origin     f1 ori (sequence partly withheld): f1 bacteriophage origin of replication; arrow indicates direction of (+) strand synthesis
   2392..2721    +  promoter       SV40 promoter: SV40 enhancer and early promoter
   2788..3579    +  CDS            neo: KKA2_KLEPN - Also known as kan, nptII. Experimental evidence at protein level: Swiss-Prot protein existence level 1. Resistance to kanamycin, neomycin, paromomycin, ribostamycin, butirosin and gentamicin B. From Klebsiella pneumoniae.
   3603..3761    +  CDS            ble (fragment): BLE_KLEPN - Experimental evidence at protein level: Swiss-Prot protein existence level 1. Binding protein with a strong affinity to the bleomycin family of antibiotics. Binds to CL990; an antimitotic-antibiotic compound. From Klebsiella pneumoniae.
   3756..3877    +  polyA_signal   SV40 poly(A) signal: SV40 polyadenylation signal
   3950..3966    -  protein_bind   lac operator: The lac repressor binds to the lac operator to inhibit transcription in E. coli. This inhibition can be relieved by adding lactose or isopropyl-β-D-thiogalactopyranoside (IPTG). lac repressor encoded by lacI
   3974..4004    -  promoter       lac promoter: promoter for the E. coli lac operon
   4019..4040    -  protein_bind   CAP binding site: CAP binding activates transcription in the presence of cAMP. E. coli catabolite activator protein
   4053..4145    -  CDS            lacI (fragment): lac repressor; lacI; The lac repressor binds to the lac operator to inhibit transcription in E. coli. This inhibition can be relieved by adding lactose or isopropyl-β-D-thiogalactopyranoside (IPTG).
   4328..4916    -  rep_origin     ori: high-copy-number ColE1/pMB1/pBR322/pUC origin of replication
   5087..5947    -  CDS            AmpR: β-lactamase; bla; confers resistance to ampicillin, carbenicillin, and related antibiotics
   5948..6052    -  promoter       AmpR promoter: bla
