[The description below was written by a language model from this plasmid's Addgene catalogue record and pLannotate feature annotations shown in this document.]
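Description:
pcDuex2-rScarlet is a 6.1 kb mammalian expression plasmid built on the pcDuex2 backbone and carrying rScarlet, a synthetic 696 bp red fluorescent protein coding sequence that the automated annotation matches to mScarlet, the bright monomeric red protein evolved from a synthetic template. The plasmid is maintained in E. coli through a high-copy ColE1/pUC-type origin and selected with ampicillin via the β-lactamase gene and its own promoter. An f1 phage origin is also present, along with small remnants of lac regulatory sequence and a pBR322 bom fragment inherited from the backbone.

The reporter sits downstream of the human cytomegalovirus immediate-early enhancer and promoter and is terminated by the bovine growth hormone polyadenylation signal, giving strong constitutive expression in transfected mammalian cells. Between the CMV promoter and the start of the coding sequence, the annotation also detects a fragment of the bacterial trc promoter and a T7 gene 10 ribosome binding site. This suggests the same cassette may also be expressible in E. coli, although the record itself states only mammalian expression as the purpose. A separate SV40 early promoter drives a neomycin/kanamycin phosphotransferase gene followed by an SV40 polyadenylation signal, a cassette that would allow G418 selection of stable mammalian lines; a short ble fragment next to it appears to be a partial remnant. The cloning sites used for the insert are not recorded.

The plasmid was deposited in connection with work on temporally multiplexed imaging of signaling networks in living cells, and it serves to express rScarlet alone in mammalian cells for fluorescence imaging.
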