Addgene plasmid #205759: pcDuex2-rScarlet
Purpose: Expression of rScarlet in mamalian cells
Depositing lab: Edward Boyden. Depositing organization: Massachusetts Institute of Technology. Publication: Temporally multiplexed imaging of dynamic signaling networks in living cells. Qian Y, Celiker OT, Wang Z, Guner-Ataman B, Boyden ES. Cell. 2023 Dec 7;186(25):5656-5672.e21. doi: 10.1016/j.cell.2023.11.010. Epub 2023 Nov 28. PubMed 38029746.
Backbone
  Vector backbone: pcDuex2
  Vector type: Mammalian Expression
Growth in bacteria
  Bacterial resistance: Ampicillin, 100 μg/mL
  Growth temperature: 37°C
  Growth strain: DH5alpha
  Copy number: High Copy
Gene/Insert
  Gene/Insert name: rScarlet
  Species: Synthetic
  Insert size (bp): 696
  Mutation: wt
  Cloning method: Restriction Enzyme; 5′ cloning site Unknown (unknown if destroyed); 3′ cloning site Unknown (unknown if destroyed)
Terms and licenses: Academic/Nonprofit Terms; Industry Terms: Not Available to Industry
Depositor comments: Please visit https://www.biorxiv.org/content/10.1101/2022.08.22.504781v1.full for bioRxiv preprint.
How to cite: pcDuex2-rScarlet was a gift from Edward Boyden (Addgene plasmid # 205759 ; http://n2t.net/addgene:205759 ; RRID:Addgene_205759)
